Addgene plasmid #62953: pBS-KS-attB2-SA(2)-T2A-3X Gal80-Hsp70
Purpose: Creating Gal80 lines from MiMIC lines with inserts into coding introns in Phase 1. Gal80 is tagged with FLAG, HA and EGFP.
Depositing lab: Benjamin White. Depositing organization: National Institute of Mental Health (NIMH). Publication: Plug-and-play genetic access to drosophila cell types using exchangeable exon cassettes. Diao F, Ironfield H, Luan H, Diao F, Shropshire WC, Ewer J, Marr E, Potter CJ, Landgraf M, White BH. Cell Rep. 2015 Mar 3;10(8):1410-21. doi: 10.1016/j.celrep.2015.01.059. Epub 2015 Feb 26. PubMed 25732830.
Backbone
  Vector backbone: pBS-KS-attB1-2-PT-SA-SD-2
  Backbone manufacturer: Hugo Bellen
  Backbone size w/o insert (bp): 3394
  Total vector size (bp): 8748
Growth in bacteria
  Bacterial resistance: Ampicillin, 100 μg/mL
  Growth temperature: 37°C
  Growth strain: DH5alpha
  Copy number: High Copy
Gene/Insert
  Gene/Insert name: 3XGal80-FLAG/HA/EGFP-Hsp70
  Insert size (bp): 5348
Terms and licenses: Academic/Nonprofit Terms; Industry Terms: Not Available to Industry
Depositor comments: Reference: Venken KJT, et al, 2011, MiMIC: a highly versatile transposon insertion resource for engineering Drosophila melanogaster genes. Nature Method: 8:737-744.
How to cite: pBS-KS-attB2-SA(2)-T2A-3X Gal80-Hsp70 was a gift from Benjamin White (Addgene plasmid # 62953 ; http://n2t.net/addgene:62953 ; RRID:Addgene_62953)
