[The description below was written by a language model from this plasmid's Addgene catalogue record.]
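Description:
pBS-KS-attB2-SA(2)-T2A-3X Gal80-Hsp70 is a Drosophila "Trojan exon" donor plasmid built on a pBluescript KS-derived MiMIC exchange backbone (pBS-KS-attB1-2-PT-SA-SD-2). It totals about 8.7 kb, of which roughly 5.3 kb is insert. It is maintained in E. coli as a high-copy plasmid under ampicillin selection. No feature table accompanies the record, so the layout described here is inferred from the construct name, the stated purpose and the backbone type rather than from annotated coordinates.

The payload is designed for recombinase-mediated cassette exchange into existing MiMIC transposon insertions. The attB sites named in the construct are substrates for phiC31 integrase, which swaps the cassette into the attP-flanked MiMIC element in the fly genome. When the MiMIC insertion lies in a coding intron, the splice acceptor (SA) captures the host gene's transcript so that the cassette is spliced in as an artificial exon. The T2A peptide then causes ribosomal skipping, releasing the downstream product as a separate protein from the truncated native protein. The Hsp70 element at the end presumably supplies the 3' transcription termination and polyadenylation signals.

The product is named 3X Gal80, with Gal80 tagged with FLAG, HA and EGFP for detection; the record does not spell out exactly how the copies and tags are arranged. The name carries the frame designation "(2)", while the purpose field specifies use with intronic insertions in phase 1, so the frame should be matched to the target intron.

The resulting lines express Gal80, the repressor of Gal4, in the pattern of the trapped gene. This allows Gal4-driven expression to be subtracted or refined in defined cell types.
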