>Addgene plasmid #62953 | pBS-KS-attB2-SA(2)-T2A-3X Gal80-Hsp70 | depositor partial sequence | sequence record 104092 | pBS-KS-attB2-SA(2)-T2A-3X Gal80-Hsp70 sequence 8748 bps
GAAACCTGTCGTGCCAGCTGCATTAATGAATCGGCCAACGCGCGGGGAGAGGCGGTTTGCGTATTGGGCG
CTCTTCCGCTTCCTCGCTCACTGACTCGCTGCGCTCGGTCGTTCGGCTGCGGCGAGCGGTATCAGCTCAC
TCAAAGGCGGTAATACGGTTATCCACAGAATCAGGGGATAACGCAGGAAAGAACATGTGAGCAAAAGGCC
AGCAAAAGGCCAGGAACCGTAAAAAGGCCGCGTTGCTGGCGTTTTTCCATAGGCTCCGCCCCCCTGACGA
GCATCACAAAAATCGACGCTCAAGTCAGAGGTGGCGAAACCCGACAGGACTATAAAGATACCAGGCGTTT
CCCCCTGGAAGCTCCCTCGTGCGCTCTCCTGTTCCGACCCTGCCGCTTACCGGATACCTGTCCGCCTTTC
TCCCTTCGGGAAGCGTGGCGCTTTCTCATAGCTCACGCTGTAGGTATCTCAGTTCGGTGTAGGTCGTTCG
CTCCAAGCTGGGCTGTGTGCACGAACCCCCCGTTCAGCCCGACCGCTGCGCCTTATCCGGTAACTATCGT
CTTGAGTCCAACCCGGTAAGACACGACTTATCGCCACTGGCAGCAGCCACTGGTAACAGGATTAGCAGAG
CGAGGTATGTAGGCGGTGCTACAGAGTTCTTGAAGTGGTGGCCTAACTACGGCTACACTAGAAGGACAGT
ATTTGGTATCTGCGCTCTGCTGAAGCCAGTTACCTTCGGAAAAAGAGTTGGTAGCTCTTGATCCGGCAAA
CAAACCACCGCTGGTAGCGGTGGTTTTTTTGTTTGCAAGCAGCAGATTACGCGCAGAAAAAAAGGATCTC
AAGAAGATCCTTTGATCTTTTCTACGGGGTCTGACGCTCAGTGGAACGAAAACTCACGTTAAGGGATTTT
GGTCATGAGATTATCAAAAAGGATCTTCACCTAGATCCTTTTAAATTAAAAATGAAGTTTTAAATCAATC
TAAAGTATATATGAGTAAACTTGGTCTGACAGTTACCAATGCTTAATCAGTGAGGCACCTATCTCAGCGA
TCTGTCTATTTCGTTCATCCATAGTTGCCTGACTCCCCGTCGTGTAGATAACTACGATACGGGAGGGCTT
ACCATCTGGCCCCAGTGCTGCAATGATACCGCGAGACCCACGCTCACCGGCTCCAGATTTATCAGCAATA
AACCAGCCAGCCGGAAGGGCCGAGCGCAGAAGTGGTCCTGCAACTTTATCCGCCTCCATCCAGTCTATTA
ATTGTTGCCGGGAAGCTAGAGTAAGTAGTTCGCCAGTTAATAGTTTGCGCAACGTTGTTGCCATTGCTAC
AGGCATCGTGGTGTCACGCTCGTCGTTTGGTATGGCTTCATTCAGCTCCGGTTCCCAACGATCAAGGCGA
GTTACATGATCCCCCATGTTGTGCAAAAAAGCGGTTAGCTCCTTCGGTCCTCCGATCGTTGTCAGAAGTA
AGTTGGCCGCAGTGTTATCACTCATGGTTATGGCAGCACTGCATAATTCTCTTACTGTCATGCCATCCGT
AAGATGCTTTTCTGTGACTGGTGAGTACTCAACCAAGTCATTCTGAGAATAGTGTATGCGGCGACCGAGT
TGCTCTTGCCCGGCGTCAATACGGGATAATACCGCGCCACATAGCAGAACTTTAAAAGTGCTCATCATTG
GAAAACGTTCTTCGGGGCGAAAACTCTCAAGGATCTTACCGCTGTTGAGATCCAGTTCGATGTAACCCAC
TCGTGCACCCAACTGATCTTCAGCATCTTTTACTTTCACCAGCGTTTCTGGGTGAGCAAAAACAGGAAGG
CAAAATGCCGCAAAAAAGGGAATAAGGGCGACACGGAAATGTTGAATACTCATACTCTTCCTTTTTCAAT
ATTATTGAAGCATTTATCAGGGTTATTGTCTCATGAGCGGATACATATTTGAATGTATTTAGAAAAATAA
ACAAATAGGGGTTCCGCGCACATTTCCCCGAAAAGTGCCACCTAAATTGTAAGCGTTAATATTTTGTTAA
AATTCGCGTTAAATTTTTGTTAAATCAGCTCATTTTTTAACCAATAGGCCGAAATCGGCAAAATCCCTTA
TAAATCAAAAGAATAGACCGAGATAGGGT
[37 nt withheld, positions 2130-2166]
AAAGAACGTGGACTCCAACGTCAAAGG
[49 nt withheld, positions 2194-2242]
T
[91 nt withheld, positions 2244-2334]
G
[124 nt withheld, positions 2336-2459]
CCCATTCGCCATTCAGGCTGCGCAACTGTTGGGAAGGGCGATCGGTGCGGGCCTCTTCGCTATTACGCCA
GCTGGCGAAAGGGGGATGTGCTGCAAGGCGATTAAGTTGGGTAACGCCAGGGTTTTCCCAGTCACGACGT
TGTAAAACGACGGCCAGTGAGCGCGCGTAATACGACTCACTATAGGGCGAATTGGAGCTCGCTAGCGATG
TAGGTCACGGTCTCGAAGCCGCGGTGCGGGTGCCAGGGCGTGCCCTTGGGCTCCCCGGGCGCGTACTCCA
CCTCACCCATCTGGTCCATCATGATGGTCGACTCTAGAAGTCGATCCAACATGGCGACTTGTCCCATCCC
CGGCATGTTTAAATATACTAATTATTCTTGAACTAATTTTAATCAACCGATTTATCTCTCTTCCGCAGGT
CGGGAGGTTCCGGTGGAAGCGGAGGTAGCGGCGGATCCGAGGGCCGCGGCAGCCTGCTGACCTGCGGCGA
TGTGGAGGAGAACCCCGGGCCCATGGATTACAACAAAAGGAGTAGTGTGAGTACGGTGCCGAATGCTGCT
CCCATTCGCGTGGGCTTCGTGGGATTGAACGCGGCTAAGGGTTGGGCCATTAAAACGCATTATCCAGCCA
TACTGCAGCTGAGCTCCCAGTTCCAAATAACAGCGCTTTATTCCCCCAAGATCGAGACGTCCATTGCGAC
AATTCAGAGGCTGAAGTTGTCCAACGCCACAGCTTTCCCAACACTCGAGAGCTTCGCCTCGAGCTCCACG
ATCGATATGATTGTGATCGCAATCCAGGTGGCTTCCCACTACGAGGTGGTAATGCCCCTGCTCGAGTTTT
CGAAGAACAATCCTAATCTGAAGTATTTGTTTGTGGAATGGGCACTGGCCTGCTCGCTCGATCAGGCGGA
GTCGATCTATAAGGCCGCTGCAGAGCGGGGCGTGCAAACAATAATCAGTCTGCAGGGACGAAAGAGCCCG
TACATTTTGCGGGCAAAAGAGCTTATCTCCCAGGGCTACATCGGCGATATAAATAGCATCGAGATTGCAG
GTAACGGAGGTTGGTACGGTTACGAGCGGCCGGTGAAAAGCCCGAAATACATTTACGAGATCGGAAACGG
AGTTGATCTGGTGACCACCACGTTCGGTCACACGATAGATATATTGCAGTACATGACCAGTTCGTACTTC
AGCCGTATCAATGCCATGGTGTTTAACAACATTCCAGAACAGGAGCTCATTGATGAGAGGGGCAATCGCC
TGGGCCAGCGGGTCCCAAAGACTGTCCCAGATCATCTCTTGTTCCAGGGCACGCTGCTCAACGGAAATGT
TCCTGTGTCCTGTTCCTTTAAGGGAGGCAAGCCTACGAAAAAGTTCACCAAGAATCTGGTCATAGATATC
CATGGTACAAAGGGTGATCTGAAGCTGGAGGGTGACGCTGGATTTGCGGAAATCTCGAATCTCGTTCTGT
ATTATTCGGGCACCCGCGCCAATGATTTTCCCCTGGCCAATGGTCAGCAGGCACCCTTGGACCCCGGCTA
CGACGCAGGCAAGGAGATTATGGAGGTGTATCACCTCCGAAACTACAACGCGATCGTTGGTAATATACAC
CGGCTCTACCAGAGTATCAGCGATTTCCACTTCAACACCAAGAAAATCCCCGAGCTTCCATCGCAGTTCG
TAATGCAAGGCTTCGATTTCGAAGGCTTTCCCACCCTGATGGATGCCTTGATCTTGCATCGCCTGATTGA
AAGTGTCTACAAGTCGAATATGATGGGCAGTACCCTGAATGTTTCCAACATCTCCCACTACTCGCTTTAC
CCCTACGATGTGCCCGATTACGCCGGCGATTACAAGGACGATGACGACAAGGCCACCAACTTCAGCCTGC
TGAAGCAGGCCGGCGATGTGGAGGAGAACCCCGGGCCCATGGATTACAACAAAAGGAGTAGTGTGAGTAC
GGTGCCGAATGCTGCTCCCATTCGCGTGGGCTTCGTGGGATTGAACGCGGCTAAGGGTTGGGCCATTAAA
ACGCATTATCCAGCCATACTGCAGCTGAGCTCCCAGTTCCAAATAACAGCGCTTTATTCCCCCAAGATCG
AGACGTCCATTGCGACAATTCAGAGGCTGAAGTTGTCCAACGCCACAGCTTTCCCAACACTCGAGAGCTT
CGCCTCGAGCTCCACGATCGATATGATTGTGATCGCAATCCAGGTGGCTTCCCACTACGAGGTGGTAATG
CCCCTGCTCGAGTTTTCGAAGAACAATCCTAATCTGAAGTATTTGTTTGTGGAATGGGCACTGGCCTGCT
CGCTCGATCAGGCGGAGTCGATCTATAAGGCCGCTGCAGAGCGGGGCGTGCAAACAATAATCAGTCTGCA
GGGACGAAAGAGCCCGTACATTTTGCGGGCAAAAGAGCTTATCTCCCAGGGCTACATCGGCGATATAAAT
AGCATCGAGATTGCAGGTAACGGAGGTTGGTACGGTTACGAGCGGCCGGTGAAAAGCCCGAAATACATTT
ACGAGATCGGAAACGGAGTTGATCTGGTGACCACCACGTTCGGTCACACGATAGATATATTGCAGTACAT
GACCAGTTCGTACTTCAGCCGTATCAATGCCATGGTGTTTAACAACATTCCAGAACAGGAGCTCATTGAT
GAGAGGGGCAATCGCCTGGGCCAGCGGGTCCCAAAGACTGTCCCAGATCATCTCTTGTTCCAGGGCACGC
TGCTCAACGGAAATGTTCCTGTGTCCTGTTCCTTTAAGGGAGGCAAGCCTACGAAAAAGTTCACCAAGAA
TCTGGTCATAGATATCCATGGTACAAAGGGTGATCTGAAGCTGGAGGGTGACGCTGGATTTGCGGAAATC
TCGAATCTCGTTCTGTATTATTCGGGCACCCGCGCCAATGATTTTCCCCTGGCCAATGGTCAGCAGGCAC
CCTTGGACCCCGGCTACGACGCAGGCAAGGAGATTATGGAGGTGTATCACCTCCGAAACTACAACGCGAT
CGTTGGTAATATACACCGGCTCTACCAGAGTATCAGCGATTTCCACTTCAACACCAAGAAAATCCCCGAG
CTTCCATCGCAGTTCGTAATGCAAGGCTTCGATTTCGAAGGCTTTCCCACCCTGATGGATGCCTTGATCT
TGCATCGCCTGATTGAAAGTGTCTACAAGTCGAATATGATGGGCAGTACCCTGAATGTTTCCAACATCTC
CCACTACTCGCTTATGTCCAAAGGTGAAGAACTGTTTACCGGAGTAGTCCCGATATTGGTTGAACTCGAC
GGCGATGTCAACGGTCATAAATTCAGTGTGTCCGGCGAGGGTGAGGGCGACGCCACATACGGTAAGCTGA
CGTTGAAGTTCATATGCACCACGGGCAAGCTGCCCGTGCCATGGCCGACGTTGGTCACGACGCTGACGTA
TGGTGTCCAGTGTTTCAGCCGTTACCCCGATCATATGAAGCAGCATGACTTTTTCAAGTCGGCGATGCCG
GAGGGATACGTTCAAGAGAGGACCATTTTCTTCAAGGATGACGGCAACTATAAGACGCGAGCGGAGGTGA
AATTTGAAGGCGACACACTCGTTAACCGTATTGAGTTGAAGGGCATTGATTTTAAGGAGGATGGCAACAT
TCTGGGCCATAAGTTGGAATACAACTACAACTCGCATAATGTGTATATAATGGCAGATAAGCAGAAAAAC
GGAATAAAGGTTAACTTCAAGATTCGCCACAACATAGAGGACGGTTCCGTGCAACTTGCAGATCATTACC
AACAGAACACACCCATTGGAGATGGCCCAGTTCTCTTGCCAGACAATCACTACCTTTCCACACAGTCCGC
GTTGAGCAAGGACCCCAATGAAAAGCGGGACCACATGGTGTTGCTGGAGTTTGTGACCGCAGCTGGTATT
ACACACGGCATGGATGAGCTCTACAAGGAGGGCCGCGGCAGCCTGCTGACCTGCGGCGATGTGGAGGAGA
ACCCCGGGCCCATGGATTACAACAAAAGGAGTAGTGTGAGTACGGTGCCGAATGCTGCTCCCATTCGCGT
GGGCTTCGTGGGATTGAACGCGGCTAAGGGTTGGGCCATTAAAACGCATTATCCAGCCATACTGCAGCTG
AGCTCCCAGTTCCAAATAACAGCGCTTTATTCCCCCAAGATCGAGACGTCCATTGCGACAATTCAGAGGC
TGAAGTTGTCCAACGCCACAGCTTTCCCAACACTCGAGAGCTTCGCCTCGAGCTCCACGATCGATATGAT
TGTGATCGCAATCCAGGTGGCTTCCCACTACGAGGTGGTAATGCCCCTGCTCGAGTTTTCGAAGAACAAT
CCTAATCTGAAGTATTTGTTTGTGGAATGGGCACTGGCCTGCTCGCTCGATCAGGCGGAGTCGATCTATA
AGGCCGCTGCAGAGCGGGGCGTGCAAACAATAATCAGTCTGCAGGGACGAAAGAGCCCGTACATTTTGCG
GGCAAAAGAGCTTATCTCCCAGGGCTACATCGGCGATATAAATAGCATCGAGATTGCAGGTAACGGAGGT
TGGTACGGTTACGAGCGGCCGGTGAAAAGCCCGAAATACATTTACGAGATCGGAAACGGAGTTGATCTGG
TGACCACCACGTTCGGTCACACGATAGATATATTGCAGTACATGACCAGTTCGTACTTCAGCCGTATCAA
TGCCATGGTGTTTAACAACATTCCAGAACAGGAGCTCATTGATGAGAGGGGCAATCGCCTGGGCCAGCGG
GTCCCAAAGACTGTCCCAGATCATCTCTTGTTCCAGGGCACGCTGCTCAACGGAAATGTTCCTGTGTCCT
GTTCCTTTAAGGGAGGCAAGCCTACGAAAAAGTTCACCAAGAATCTGGTCATAGATATCCATGGTACAAA
GGGTGATCTGAAGCTGGAGGGTGACGCTGGATTTGCGGAAATCTCGAATCTCGTTCTGTATTATTCGGGC
ACCCGCGCCAATGATTTTCCCCTGGCCAATGGTCAGCAGGCACCCTTGGACCCCGGCTACGACGCAGGCA
AGGAGATTATGGAGGTGTATCACCTCCGAAACTACAACGCGATCGTTGGTAATATACACCGGCTCTACCA
GAGTATCAGCGATTTCCACTTCAACACCAAGAAAATCCCCGAGCTTCCATCGCAGTTCGTAATGCAAGGC
TTCGATTTCGAAGGCTTTCCCACCCTGATGGATGCCTTGATCTTGCATCGCCTGATTGAAAGTGTCTACA
AGTCGAATATGATGGGCAGTACCCTGAATGTTTCCAACATCTCCCACTACTCGCTTTAATAATAAAATGA
ATCGTAGATACTGAAAAACCCCGCAAGTTCACTTCAACTGTGCATCGTGCACCATCTCAATTTCTTTCAT
TTATACATCGTTTTGCCTTCTTTTATGTAACTATACTCCTCTAAGTTTCAATCTTGGCCATGTAACCTCT
GATCTATAGAATTTTTTAAATGACTAGAATTAATGCCCATCTTTTTTTTGGACCTAAATTCTTCATGAAA
ATATATTACGAGGGCTTATTCAGAAGCTTATCGATACCGTCGACTAAAGCCAAATAGAAATTATTCAGTT
CTGGCTTAAGTTTTTAAAAGTGATATTATTTATTTGGTTGTAACCAACCAAAAGAATGTAAATAACTAAT
ACATAATTATGTTAGTTTTAAGTTAGCAACAAATTGATTTTAGCTATATTAGCTACTTGGTTAATAAATA
GAATATATTTATTTAAAGATAATTCGTTTTTATTGTCAGGGAGTGAGTTTGCTTAAAAACTCGTTTGGAT
CCGGAGGTAGCGGTGGAAGCGGAGGTTCCGGCAGGTAAGTTATTGAACAATGGCATCAAATGCCTTCATC
ATCACTACCCTTTAGCCCTTAAGACCCCACAATGACCTTACCCACTCAGAGAAAAAAGTAAATATGAAAG
CCCATTTGAACTTCTAAGCTTGTCGACCATCATGATGGACCAGATGGGTGAGGTGGAGTACGCGCCCGGG
GAGCCCAAGGGCACGCCCTGGCACCCGCACCGCGGCTTCGAGACCGTGACCTACATCATGCATGGTACCC
AGCTTTTGTTCCCTTTAGTGAGGGTTAATTGCGCGCTTGGCGTAATCATGGTCATAGCTGTTTCCTGTGT
GAAATTGTTATCCGCTCACAATTCCACACAACATACGAGCCGGAAGCATAAAGTGTAAAGCCTGGGGTGC
CTAATGAGTGAGCTAACTCACATTAATTGCGTTGCGCTCACTGCCCGCTTTCCAGTCGG
