>Addgene plasmid #62953 | pBS-KS-attB2-SA(2)-T2A-3X Gal80-Hsp70 | addgene partial sequence | sequence record 110621 | M13pUC-Fwd 5'-CCCAGTCACGACGTTGTAAAACG-3'
ACTCACTATAGGGCGAATTGGAGCTCGCTAGCGATGTAGGTCACGGTCTCGAAGCCGCGGTGCGGGTGCC
AGGGCGTGCCCTTGGGCTCCCCGGGCGCGTACTCCACCTCACCCATCTGGTCCATCATGATGGTCGACTC
TAGAAGTCGATCCAACATGGCGACTTGTCCCATCCCCGGCATGTTTAAATATACTAATTATTCTTGAACT
AATTTTAATCAACCGATTTATCTCTCTTCCGCAGGTCGGGAGGTTCCGGTGGAAGCGGAGGTAGCGGCGG
ATCCGAGGGCCGCGGCAGCCTGCTGACCTGCGGCGATGTGGAGGAGAACCCCGGGCCCATGGATTACAAC
AAAAGGAGTAGTGTGAGTACGGTGCCGAATGCTGCTCCCATTCGCGTGGGCTTCGTGGGATTGAACGCGG
CTAAGGGTTGGGCCATTAAAACGCATTATCCAGCCATACTGCAGCTGAGCTCCCAGTTCCAAATAACAGC
GCTTTATTCCCCCAAGATCGAGACGTCCATTGCGACAATTCAGAGGCTGAAGTTGTCCAACGCCACAGCT
TTCCCAACACTCGAGAGCTTCGCCTCGAGCTCCACGATCGATATGATTGTGATCGCAATCCAGGTGGCTT
CCCACTACGAGGTGGTAATGCCCCTGCTCGAGTTTTCGAAGAACAATCCTAATCTGAAGTATTTGTTTGT
GGAATGGGCACTGGCCTGCTCGCTCGATCAGGCGGAGTCGATCTATAAGGCCGCTGCAGAGCGGGGCGTG
CAAACAATAATCAGTCTGCAGGGACGAAAGAGCCCGTACATTTTGCGGGCAAAAGAGCTTATCTCCCAGG
GCTACATCGGCGATATAAATAGCATCGAGATTGCAGGTAACGGAGGTTGGTACGGTTAC
