>Addgene plasmid #62953 | pBS-KS-attB2-SA(2)-T2A-3X Gal80-Hsp70 | addgene partial sequence | sequence record 110624 | M13-Rev 5'-CAGGAAACAGCTATGACC-3'
GGGACAAAGCTGGGTACCATGCATGATGTAGGTCACGGTCTCGAAGCCGCGGTGCGGGTGCCAGGGCGTG
CCCTTGGGCTCCCCGGGCGCGTACTCCACCTCACCCATCTGGTCCATCATGATGGTCGACAAGCTTAGAA
GTTCAAATGGGCTTTCATATTTACTTTTTTCTCTGAGTGGGTAAGGTCATTGTGGGGTCTTAAGGGCTAA
AGGGTAGTGATGATGAAGGCATTTGATGCCATTGTTCAATAACTTACCTGCCGGAACCTCCGCTTCCACC
GCTACCTCCGGATCCAAACGAGTTTTTAAGCAAACTCACTCCCTGACAATAAAAACGAATTATCTTTAAA
TAAATATATTCTATTTATTAACCAAGTAGCTAATATAGCTAAAATCAATTTGTTGCTAACTTAAAACTAA
CATAATTATGTATTAGTTATTTACATTCTTTTGGTTGGTTACAACCAAATAAATAATATCACTTTTAAAA
ACTTAAGCCAGAACTGAATAATTTCTATTTGGCTTTAGTCGACGGTATCGATAAGCTTCTGAATAAGCCC
TCGTAATATATTTTCATGAAGAATTTAGGTCCAAAAAAAAGATGGGCATTAATTCTAGTCATTTAAAAAA
TTCTATAGATCAGAGGTTACATGGCCAAGATTGAAACTTAGAGGAGTATAGTTACATAAAAGAAGGCAAA
ACGATGTATAAATGAAAGAAATTGAGATGGTGCACGATGCACAGTTGAAGTGAACTTGCGGGGTTTTTCA
GTATCTACGATTCATTTTATTATTAAAGCGAGTAGTGGGAGATGTTGGAAACATTCAGGGTACTGCCCAT
CATATTCGACTTGTAGACACTTTCAATCAGGCGATGCAAGATCAAGGCATCCATCAGGGTGGGAAAGCCT
TCGAAA
